>Addgene plasmid #81474 | pDONR223_CHD2_p.P474R | addgene full sequence | sequence record 167273 | Addgene NGS result
CTTTCCTGCGTTATCCCCTGATTCTGTGGATAACCGTATTACCGCCTTTGAGTGAGCTGATACCGCTCGC
CGCAGCCGAACGACCGAGCGCAGCGAGTCAGTGAGCGAGGAAGCGGAAGAGCGCCCAATACGCAAACCGC
CTCTCCCCGCGCGTTGGCCGATTCATTAATGCAGCTGGCACGACAGGTTTCCCGACTGGAAAGCGGGCAG
TGAGCGCAACGCAATTAATACGCGTACCGCTAGCCAGGAAGAGTTTGTAGAAACGCAAAAAGGCCATCCG
TCAGGATGGCCTTCTGCTTAGTTTGATGCCTGGCAGTTTATGGCGGGCGTCCTGCCCGCCACCCTCCGGG
CCGTTGCTTCACAACGTTCAAATCCGCTCCCGGCGGATTTGTCCTACTCAGGAGAGCGTTCACCGACAAA
CAACAGATAAAACGAAAGGCCCAGTCTTCCGACTGAGCCTTTCGTTTTATTTGATGCCTGGCAGTTCCCT
ACTCTCGCGTTAACGCTAGCATGGATGTTTTCCCAGTCACGACGTTGTAAAACGACGGCCAGTCTTAAGC
TCGGGCCCCAAATAATGATTTTATTTTGACTGATAGTGACCTGTTCGTTGCAACAAATTGATGAGCAATG
CTTTTTTATAATGCCAACTTTGTACAAAAAAGTTGGCATGATGAGAAATAAGGACAAAAGCCAAGAGGAG
GACAGTTCGCTACACAGCAATGCATCGAGTCACTCAGCCTCTGAAGAAGCTTCGGGTTCAGACTCAGGCA
GTCAGTCGGAAAGTGAGCAGGGAAGTGATCCAGGAAGTGGACATGGCAGCGAGTCGAACAGCAGCTCTGA
ATCTTCTGAGAGTCAGTCGGAATCTGAGAGCGAATCAGCAGGTTCCAAATCCCAGCCAGTCCTCCCAGAA
GCCAAAGAGAAGCCAGCCTCTAAGAAGGAACGGATAGCTGATGTGAAGAAGATGTGGGAAGAATATCCTG
ATGTTTATGGGGTCAGGCGGTCAAACCGAAGCAGACAAGAACCATCGCGATTTAATATTAAGGAAGAGGC
AAGTAGCGGGTCTGAGAGTGGGAGCCCAAAAAGAAGAGGCCAGAGGCAGCTGAAAAAACAAGAAAAATGG
AAACAGGAACCCTCAGAAGATGAACAGGAACAAGGCACCAGTGCAGAGAGTGAGCCAGAACAAAAAAAAG
TAAAAGCCAGAAGACCTGTCCCCAGAAGAACAGTGCCCAAACCTCGTGTTAAAAAGCAGCCGAAGACTCA
GCGTGGAAAGAGAAAAAAGCAAGATTCTTCTGATGAGGATGATGATGATGACGAAGCTCCCAAAAGGCAG
ACTCGTCGAAGAGCGGCTAAAAACGTTAGTTACAAAGAAGATGATGACTTTGAGACTGACTCAGATGATC
TCATTGAAATGACTGGAGAAGGAGTTGATGAACAGCAAGATAATAGTGAAACTATTGAAAAGGTCTTAGA
TTCAAGACTGGGAAAGAAAGGAGCCACTGGAGCATCTACTACTGTATATGCGATTGAAGCTAATGGCGAC
CCTAGTGGTGACTTTGACACTGAAAAGGATGAAGGTGAAATCCAGTACCTCATCAAGTGGAAGGGTTGGT
CTTACATCCACAGCACATGGGAGAGTGAAGAATCCTTACAGCAACAGAAAGTGAAGGGCCTAAAAAAACT
AGAGAACTTCAAGAAAAAAGAGGACGAAATCAAACAATGGTTAGGGAAAGTTTCTCCTGAAGATGTAGAA
TATTTCAATTGCCAACAGGAGCTGGCTTCAGAGTTGAATAAACAGTATCAGATAGTAGAAAGAGTAATAG
CTGTGAAGACAAGTAAATCTACATTGGGTCAAACAGATTTTCCAGCTCATAGTCGGAAGCCGGCACCCTC
AAATGAGCCCGAATATCTATGTAAATGGATGGGACTCCCCTATTCAGAGTGTAGCTGGGAAGATGAAGCC
CTCATTGGAAAGAAATTCCAGAATTGCATTGACAGCTTCCACAGTAGGAACAACTCAAAAACCATCCCAA
CAAGAGAATGCAAGGCCCTGAAGCAGAGACCACGATTTGTAGCTTTAAAGAAACAACGTGCATATTTAGG
AGGGGAGAATCTGGAACTTCGAGATTATCAGCTAGAAGGTCTAAACTGGCTAGCTCATTCCTGGTGCAAG
TGATTGCCAACTTTCTTGTACAAAGTTGTCATTATAAGAAAGCATTGCTTATCAATTTGTTGCAACGAAC
AGGTCACTATCAGTCAAAATAAAATCATTATTTGCCATCCAGCTGATATCCCCTATAGTGAGTCGTATTA
CATGGTCATAGCTGTTTCCTGGCAGCTCTGGCCCGTGTCTCAAAATCTCTGATGTTACATTGCACAAGAT
AAAAATATATCATCATGCCTCCTCTAGACCAGCCAGGACAGAAATGCCTCGACTTCGCTGCTACCCAAGG
TTGCCGGGTGACGCACACCGTGGAAACGGATGAAGGCACGAACCCAGTGGACATAAGCCTGTTCGGTTCG
TAAGCTGTAATGCAAGTAGCGTATGCGCTCACGCAACTGGTCCAGAACCTTGACCGAACGCAGCGGTGGT
AACGGCGCAGTGGCGGTTTTCATGGCTTGTTATGACTGTTTTTTTGGGGTACAGTCTATGCCTCGGGCAT
CCAAGCAGCAAGCGCGTTACGCCGTGGGTCGATGTTTGATGTTATGGAGCAGCAACGATGTTACGCAGCA
GGGCAGTCGCCCTAAAACAAAGTTAAACATTATGAGGGAAGCGGTGATCGCCGAAGTATCGACTCAACTA
TCAGAGGTAGTTGGCGTCATCGAGCGCCATCTCGAACCGACGTTGCTGGCCGTACATTTGTACGGCTCCG
CAGTGGATGGCGGCCTGAAGCCACACAGTGATATTGATTTGCTGGTTACGGTGACCGTAAGGCTTGATGA
AACAACGCGGCGAGCTTTGATCAACGACCTTTTGGAAACTTCGGCTTCCCCTGGAGAGAGCGAGATTCTC
CGCGCTGTAGAAGTCACCATTGTTGTGCACGACGACATCATTCCGTGGCGTTATCCAGCTAAGCGCGAAC
TGCAATTTGGAGAATGGCAGCGCAATGACATTCTTGCAGGTATCTTCGAGCCAGCCACGATCGACATTGA
TCTGGCTATCTTGCTGACAAAAGCAAGAGAACATAGCGTTGCCTTGGTAGGTCCAGCGGCGGAGGAACTC
TTTGATCCGGTTCCTGAACAGGATCTATTTGAGGCGCTAAATGAAACCTTAACGCTATGGAACTCGCCGC
CCGACTGGGCTGGCGATGAGCGAAATGTAGTGCTTACGTTGTCCCGCATTTGGTACAGCGCAGTAACCGG
CAAAATCGCGCCGAAGGATGTCGCTGCCGACTGGGCAATGGAGCGCCTGCCGGCCCAGTATCAGCCCGTC
ATACTTGAAGCTAGACAGGCTTATCTTGGACAAGAAGAAGATCGCTTGGCCTCGCGCGCAGATCAGTTGG
AAGAATTTGTCCACTACGTGAAAGGCGAGATCACCAAGGTAGTCGGCAAATAACCCTCGAGCCACCCATG
ACCAAAATCCCTTAACGTGAGTTACGCGTCGTTCCACTGAGCGTCAGACCCCGTAGAAAAGATCAAAGGA
TCTTCTTGAGATCCTTTTTTTCTGCGCGTAATCTGCTGCTTGCAAACAAAAAAACCACCGCTACCAGCGG
TGGTTTGTTTGCCGGATCAAGAGCTACCAACTCTTTTTCCGAAGGTAACTGGCTTCAGCAGAGCGCAGAT
ACCAAATACTGTTCTTCTAGTGTAGCCGTAGTTAGGCCACCACTTCAAGAACTCTGTAGCACCGCCTACA
TACCTCGCTCTGCTAATCCTGTTACCAGTGGCTGCTGCCAGTGGCGATAAGTCGTGTCTTACCGGGTTGG
ACTCAAGACGATAGTTACCGGATAAGGCGCAGCGGTCGGGCTGAACGGGGGGTTCGTGCACACAGCCCAG
CTTGGAGCGAACGACCTACACCGAACTGAGATACCTACAGCGTGAGCTATGAGAAAGCGCCACGCTTCCC
GAAGGGAGAAAGGCGGACAGGTATCCGGTAAGCGGCAGGGTCGGAACAGGAGAGCGCACGAGGGAGCTTC
CAGGGGGAAACGCCTGGTATCTTTATAGTCCTGTCGGGTTTCGCCACCTCTGACTTGAGCGTCGATTTTT
GTGATGCTCGTCAGGGGGGCGGAGCCTATGGAAAAACGCCAGCAACGCGGCCTTTTTACGGTTCCTGGCC
TTTTGCTGGCCTTTTGCTCACATGTT
Features (pLannotate 1.2.2; 12 found; start..end, strand, type, name):
    121..213     +  CDS            lacI (fragment): lac repressor; lacI; The lac repressor binds to the lac operator to inhibit transcription in E. coli. This inhibition can be relieved by adding lactose or isopropyl-β-D-thiogalactopyranoside (IPTG).
    268..295     -  terminator     rrnB T2 terminator: transcription terminator T2 from the E. coli rrnB gene
    427..470     +  terminator     rrnB T1 terminator: Escherichia coli rrnB; transcription terminator T1 from the E. coli rrnB gene
    517..553     -  CDS            lacZα (fragment): LacZα fragment of β-galactosidase; lacZ fragment
    570..665     +  protein_bind   attL3: mutant version of attL; recombination site for the Gateway® LR reaction LR Clonase™
    668..2170    +  CDS            CHD2 (fragment): CHD2_HUMAN - Experimental evidence at protein level: Swiss-Prot protein existence level 1. DNA-binding helicase that specifically binds to the promoter of target genes, leading to chromatin remodeling, possibly by promoting deposition of histone H3.3. Involved in myogenesis via interaction with MYOD1: binds to myogenic gene regulatory sequences and mediates incorporation of histone H3.3 prior to the onset of myogenic gene expression, promoting their expression (By similarity). From Homo sapiens (Human).
   2181..2274    -  protein_bind   attL2 (fragment): mutant version of attL; recombination site for the Gateway® LR reaction LR Clonase™
   2292..2310    -  promoter       T7 promoter: promoter for bacteriophage T7 RNA polymerase
   2500..2523    +  promoter       Pc promoter (fragment): intI1 (promoter lies within the coding sequence); class 1 integron promoter
   2699..2755    +  CDS            GmR (fragment): gentamycin acetyltransferase; aacC1; confers resistance to gentamycin
   2762..3553    +  CDS            SmR: aminoglycoside adenylyltransferase (Murphy, 1985); aadA; confers resistance to spectinomycin and streptomycin
   3646..4234    +  rep_origin     ori: high-copy-number ColE1/pMB1/pBR322/pUC origin of replication
