[The description below was written by a language model from this plasmid's Addgene catalogue record and pLannotate feature annotations shown in this document.]
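Description:
pDONR223_CHD2_p.P474R is a Gateway entry clone built in the pDONR223 backbone and belongs to the Target Accelerator Plasmid Collection, a set of constructs made for the systematic functional testing of rare cancer-associated variants. It is a bacterial propagation plasmid rather than an expression vector. It replicates in E. coli from a high-copy ColE1/pUC-type origin and is selected with spectinomycin through the aadA (SmR) aminoglycoside adenylyltransferase gene. That gene sits downstream of a class 1 integron Pc promoter fragment and a short remnant of a gentamicin resistance gene. Upstream of the cloning region, rrnB T1 and T2 terminators insulate the insert from read-through transcription. Small lacI and lacZα fragments are backbone remnants.

The payload is a human CHD2 open reading frame (transcript NM_001042572.2) carrying the P474R missense substitution. CHD2 encodes a chromodomain helicase DNA-binding chromatin remodeller. The annotated coding region spans about 1.5 kb and is flagged as a fragment relative to the full-length Swiss-Prot CHD2 protein, which suggests that the referenced transcript is a shorter isoform. The ORF is flanked by attL-type Gateway recombination sites, annotated here as attL3 and attL2. It is in the "closed" configuration, with a stop codon directly after the insert, so it will not read through into C-terminal tags after transfer. No promoter drives the insert. A T7 promoter lies just outside the downstream att site, facing the insert in antisense orientation, and M13 primer sites allow sequence verification.

The clone is used as a donor in LR Clonase reactions that move the mutant CHD2 allele into destination vectors of choice, which then supply the promoter and selection needed to test the variant's function in cells.
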