Addgene plasmid #81474: pDONR223_CHD2_p.P474R
Purpose: Gateway Donor vector containing CHD2 , part of the Target Accelerator Plasmid Collection.
Depositing lab: Jesse Boehm & William Hahn & David Root. Depositing organization: Broad Institute. Publication: Systematic Functional Interrogation of Rare Cancer Variants Identifies Oncogenic Alleles. Kim E, Ilic N, Shrestha Y, Zou L, Kamburov A, Zhu C, Yang X, Lubonja R, Tran N, Nguyen C, Lawrence MS, Piccioni F, Bagul M, Doench JG, Chouinard CR, Wu X, Hogstrom L, Natoli T, Tamayo P, Horn H, Corsello SM, Lage K, Root DE, Subramanian A, Golub TR, Getz G, Boehm JS, Hahn WC. Cancer Discov. 2016 Jul;6(7):714-26. doi: 10.1158/2159-8290.CD-16-0160. Epub 2016 May 4. PubMed 27147599.
Backbone
  Vector backbone: pDONR223
  Backbone manufacturer: Invitrogen
  Backbone size w/o insert (bp): 2790
  Vector type: Gateway Entry vector
Growth in bacteria
  Bacterial resistance: Spectinomycin, 50 μg/mL
  Growth temperature: 37°C
  Growth strain: DH5alpha
  Copy number: High Copy
Gene/Insert
  Gene/Insert name: CHD2 (alt name: NM_001042572.2)
  Species: H. sapiens (human)
  Mutation: P474R
  Entrez Gene: CHD2 (a.k.a. EEOC)
  Promoter: None
  Cloning method: Gateway Cloning
  Sequencing primers: 5′ M13pUC-fwd; 3′ M13-Rev
Terms and licenses: Academic/Nonprofit Terms; Industry Terms: Not Available to Industry
Depositor comments: Closed state: stop codon immediately follows insert
How to cite: pDONR223_CHD2_p.P474R was a gift from Jesse Boehm & William Hahn & David Root (Addgene plasmid # 81474 ; http://n2t.net/addgene:81474 ; RRID:Addgene_81474)
