>Addgene plasmid #81474 | pDONR223_CHD2_p.P474R | depositor partial sequence | sequence record 154793 | Insert sequence
ATGATGAGAAATAAGGACAAAAGCCAAGAGGAGGACAGTTCGCTACACAGCAATGCATCGAGTCACTCAG
CCTCTGAAGAAGCTTCGGGTTCAGACTCAGGCAGTCAGTCGGAAAGTGAGCAGGGAAGTGATCCAGGAAG
TGGACATGGCAGCGAGTCGAACAGCAGCTCTGAATCTTCTGAGAGTCAGTCGGAATCTGAGAGCGAATCA
GCAGGTTCCAAATCCCAGCCAGTCCTCCCAGAAGCCAAAGAGAAGCCAGCCTCTAAGAAGGAACGGATAG
CTGATGTGAAGAAGATGTGGGAAGAATATCCTGATGTTTATGGGGTCAGGCGGTCAAACCGAAGCAGACA
AGAACCATCGCGATTTAATATTAAGGAAGAGGCAAGTAGCGGGTCTGAGAGTGGGAGCCCAAAAAGAAGA
GGCCAGAGGCAGCTGAAAAAACAAGAAAAATGGAAACAGGAACCCTCAGAAGATGAACAGGAACAAGGCA
CCAGTGCAGAGAGTGAGCCAGAACAAAAAAAAGTAAAAGCCAGAAGACCTGTCCCCAGAAGAACAGTGCC
CAAACCTCGTGTTAAAAAGCAGCCGAAGACTCAGCGTGGAAAGAGAAAAAAGCAAGATTCTTCTGATGAG
GATGATGATGATGACGAAGCTCCCAAAAGGCAGACTCGTCGAAGAGCGGCTAAAAACGTTAGTTACAAAG
AAGATGATGACTTTGAGACTGACTCAGATGATCTCATTGAAATGACTGGAGAAGGAGTTGATGAACAGCA
AGATAATAGTGAAACTATTGAAAAGGTCTTAGATTCAAGACTGGGAAAGAAAGGAGCCACTGGAGCATCT
ACTACTGTATATGCGATTGAAGCTAATGGCGACCCTAGTGGTGACTTTGACACTGAAAAGGATGAAGGTG
AAATCCAGTACCTCATCAAGTGGAAGGGTTGGTCTTACATCCACAGCACATGGGAGAGTGAAGAATCCTT
ACAGCAACAGAAAGTGAAGGGCCTAAAAAAACTAGAGAACTTCAAGAAAAAAGAGGACGAAATCAAACAA
TGGTTAGGGAAAGTTTCTCCTGAAGATGTAGAATATTTCAATTGCCAACAGGAGCTGGCTTCAGAGTTGA
ATAAACAGTATCAGATAGTAGAAAGAGTAATAGCTGTGAAGACAAGTAAATCTACATTGGGTCAAACAGA
TTTTCCAGCTCATAGTCGGAAGCCGGCACCCTCAAATGAGCCCGAATATCTATGTAAATGGATGGGACTC
CCCTATTCAGAGTGTAGCTGGGAAGATGAAGCCCTCATTGGAAAGAAATTCCAGAATTGCATTGACAGCT
TCCACAGTAGGAACAACTCAAAAACCATCCCAACAAGAGAATGCAAGGCCCTGAAGCAGAGACCACGATT
TGTAGCTTTAAAGAAACAACGTGCATATTTAGGAGGGGAGAATCTGGAACTTCGAGATTATCAGCTAGAA
GGTCTAAACTGGCTAGCTCATTCCTGGTGCAAG
