>Addgene plasmid #81474 | pDONR223_CHD2_p.P474R | addgene partial sequence | sequence record 156428 | M13-F20 5'-TGTAAAACGACGGCCAGT-3'
TTCGTTGCAACAAATTGATGAGCAATGCTTTTTTATAATGCCAACTTTGTACAAAAAAGTTGGCATGATG
AGAAATAAGGACAAAAGCCAAGAGGAGGACAGTTCGCTACACAGCAATGCATCGAGTCACTCAGCCTCTG
AAGAAGCTTCGGGTTCAGACTCAGGCAGTCAGTCGGAAAGTGAGCAGGGAAGTGATCCAGGAAGTGGACA
TGGCAGCGAGTCGAACAGCAGCTCTGAATCTTCTGAGAGTCAGTCGGAATCTGAGAGCGAATCAGCAGGT
TCCAAATCCCAGCCAGTCCTCCCAGAAGCCAAAGAGAAGCCAGCCTCTAAGAAGGAACGGATAGCTGATG
TGAAGAAGATGTGGGAAGAATATCCTGATGTTTATGGGGTCAGGCGGTCAAACCGAAGCAGACAAGAACC
ATCGCGATTTAATATTAAGGAAGAGGCAAGTAGCGGGTCTGAGAGTGGGAGCCCAAAAAGAAGAGGCCAG
AGGCAGCTGAAAAAACAAGAAAAATGGAAACAGGAACCCTCAGAAGATGAACAGGAACAAGGCACCAGTG
CAGAGAGTGAGCCAGAACAAAAAAAAGTAAAAGCCAGAAGACCTGTCCCCAGAAGAACAGTGCCCAAACC
TCGTGTTAAAAAGCAGCCGAAGACTCAGCGTGGAAAGAGAAAAAAGCAAGATTCTTCTGATGAGGATGAT
GATGATGACGAAGCTCCCAAAAGGCAGACTCGTCGAAGAGCGGCTAAAAACGTTAGTTACAAAGAAGATG
ATGACTTTGAGACTGACTCAGATGATCTCATTGAAATGACTGGAGAAGGAGTTGATGAACAGCAAGATAA
TAGTGAAACTATTGAAAAGGTCTTAGATTCAAGACTGGGAAAGAAAGGAGCCACTGGAGCATCTACTACT
GTATATGCGATTGAAGCTAATGGCGACCCTAGTGGTGACTTTGACACTGAA
